Addgene plasmid #165413: Sticky-nonpalindromic-169an-4X
Purpose: (Empty Backbone) DNA fragment production for nucleosome preparation
Depositing lab: Curt Davey. Depositing organization: Nanyang Technological University (NTU). Publication: Engineering nucleosomes for generating diverse chromatin assemblies. Adhireksan Z, Sharma D, Lee PL, Bao Q, Padavattan S, Shum WK, Davey GE, Davey CA. Nucleic Acids Res. 2021 Feb 15. pii: 6137298. doi: 10.1093/nar/gkab070. PubMed 33590100.
Backbone
  Vector backbone: pUC19
  Backbone manufacturer: Genscript
  Backbone size (bp): 2710
  Modifications to backbone: Cloned into the HindIII and EcoRI sites of the pUC19 vector
  Vector type: Bacterial vector for DNA production
Growth in bacteria
  Bacterial resistance: Ampicillin, 100 μg/mL
  Growth temperature: 37°C
  Growth strain: DH5alpha
  Copy number: High Copy
Gene/Insert
  Cloning method: Restriction Enzyme
  Sequencing primers: 5′ M13 fwd; 3′ M13 rev
Terms and licenses: Academic/Nonprofit Terms; Industry Terms: Not Available to Industry
Depositor comments: Please cite the following article in any publications where this construct is utilized: doi: 10.1093/nar/gkab070 Z. Adhireksan, D. Sharma, P.L. Lee, Q. Bao, S. Padavattan, W.K. Shum, G.E. Davey & C.A. Davey. (2021). Engineering Nucleosomes for Generating Diverse Chromatin Assemblies. Nucleic Acids Res.
How to cite: Sticky-nonpalindromic-169an-4X was a gift from Curt Davey (Addgene plasmid # 165413 ; http://n2t.net/addgene:165413 ; RRID:Addgene_165413)
