[The description below was written by a language model from this plasmid's Addgene catalogue record and pLannotate feature annotations shown in this document.]
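Description:
Sticky-nonpalindromic-169an-4X is a pUC19-based bacterial plasmid intended purely as a template for producing defined DNA fragments for nucleosome preparation, not for expressing a gene. It replicates in E. coli from the high-copy ColE1/pUC origin and is selected with ampicillin through the β-lactamase gene driven by its native promoter. The remaining annotated features are ordinary pUC19 remnants: the CAP binding site, lac promoter and lac operator, a fragment of lacZα, and short vestigial pieces of lacI, rop and the bom region. None of these plays a role in the plasmid's stated purpose.

The catalogue lists the entry as an empty backbone and names no gene, but notes that material was cloned between the HindIII and EcoRI sites of the polylinker, flanked by the standard M13 forward and reverse sequencing primer sites. The sequenced plasmid is 3,395 nt against a stated 2,710 bp backbone, leaving roughly 700 bp that carries no annotation and lies in the region interrupting lacZα. The name suggests four tandem copies of a 169 bp non-palindromic nucleosome-positioning fragment designed to be released with cohesive ends, and the extra length is about right for that, but the record does not spell out the insert's sequence, repeat number, or the enzymes used for excision, so this reading is an inference. In practice, such a construct is amplified at high copy in bacteria, the repeated fragment is excised and purified, and it is then reconstituted with histones. The associated work concerns engineering nucleosomes that can be joined into varied chromatin assemblies.
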