Features (pLannotate 1.2.2; 10 found; start..end, strand, type, name):
    365..522     +  CDS            lacZα (fragment): LacZα fragment of β-galactosidase; lacZ fragment
    528..627     -  misc_feature   bom (fragment): basis of mobility region from pBR322
    729..764     -  CDS            rop (fragment): Rop protein, which maintains plasmids at low copy number; rop
    859..963     +  promoter       AmpR promoter: bla
    964..1824    +  CDS            AmpR: β-lactamase; bla; confers resistance to ampicillin, carbenicillin, and related antibiotics
   1995..2583    +  rep_origin     ori: high-copy-number ColE1/pMB1/pBR322/pUC origin of replication
   2766..2858    +  CDS            lacI (fragment): lac repressor; lacI; The lac repressor binds to the lac operator to inhibit transcription in E. coli. This inhibition can be relieved by adding lactose or isopropyl-β-D-thiogalactopyranoside (IPTG).
   2871..2892    +  protein_bind   CAP binding site: CAP binding activates transcription in the presence of cAMP. E. coli catabolite activator protein
   2907..2937    +  promoter       lac promoter: promoter for the E. coli lac operon
   2945..2961    +  protein_bind   lac operator: The lac repressor binds to the lac operator to inhibit transcription in E. coli. This inhibition can be relieved by adding lactose or isopropyl-β-D-thiogalactopyranoside (IPTG). lac repressor encoded by lacI
>Addgene plasmid #165413 | Sticky-nonpalindromic-169an-4X | addgene full sequence | sequence record 331077 | Addgene NGS Result
AAAAAAAAAACAGCATCCCGGTGCCGAGGCCGCTCAATTGGTCGTAGACAGCTCTAGCACCGCTTAAACG
CACGTACGCGCTGTCTACCGCGTTTTAACCGCCACTAGAAGCGCTTACTAGTCTCCAGGCACGTGTGAGA
CCGGCACATGCAAAAAAAAAACGAGCTCGCAGGAGCGCGGTACCCAAAAAAAAAACAGCATCCCGGTGCC
GAGGCCGCTCAATTGGTCGTAGACAGCTCTAGCACCGCTTAAACGCACGTACGCGCTGTCTACCGCGTTT
TAACCGCCACTAGAAGCGCTTACTAGTCTCCAGGCACGTGTGAGACCGGCACATGCAAAAAAAAAACGAG
CTCAAAGGATCCGAATTCACTGGCCGTCGTTTTACAACGTCGTGACTGGGAAAACCCTGGCGTTACCCAA
CTTAATCGCCTTGCAGCACATCCCCCTTTCGCCAGCTGGCGTAATAGCGAAGAGGCCCGCACCGATCGCC
CTTCCCAACAGTTGCGCAGCCTGAATGGCGAATGGCGCCTGATGCGGTATTTTCTCCTTACGCATCTGTG
CGGTATTTCACACCGCATATGGTGCACTCTCAGTACAATCTGCTCTGATGCCGCATAGTTAAGCCAGCCC
CGACACCCGCCAACACCCGCTGACGCGCCCTGACGGGCTTGTCTGCTCCCGGCATCCGCTTACAGACAAG
CTGTGACCGTCTCCGGGAGCTGCATGTGTCAGAGGTTTTCACCGTCATCACCGAAACGCGCGAGACGAAA
GGGCCTCGTGATACGCCTATTTTTATAGGTTAATGTCATGATAATAATGGTTTCTTAGACGTCAGGTGGC
ACTTTTCGGGGAAATGTGCGCGGAACCCCTATTTGTTTATTTTTCTAAATACATTCAAATATGTATCCGC
TCATGAGACAATAACCCTGATAAATGCTTCAATAATATTGAAAAAGGAAGAGTATGAGTATTCAACATTT
CCGTGTCGCCCTTATTCCCTTTTTTGCGGCATTTTGCCTTCCTGTTTTTGCTCACCCAGAAACGCTGGTG
AAAGTAAAAGATGCTGAAGATCAGTTGGGTGCACGAGTGGGTTACATCGAACTGGATCTCAACAGCGGTA
AGATCCTTGAGAGTTTTCGCCCCGAAGAACGTTTTCCAATGATGAGCACTTTTAAAGTTCTGCTATGTGG
CGCGGTATTATCCCGTATTGACGCCGGGCAAGAGCAACTCGGTCGCCGCATACACTATTCTCAGAATGAC
TTGGTTGAGTACTCACCAGTCACAGAAAAGCATCTTACGGATGGCATGACAGTAAGAGAATTATGCAGTG
CTGCCATAACCATGAGTGATAACACTGCGGCCAACTTACTTCTGACAACGATCGGAGGACCGAAGGAGCT
AACCGCTTTTTTGCACAACATGGGGGATCATGTAACTCGCCTTGATCGTTGGGAACCGGAGCTGAATGAA
GCCATACCAAACGACGAGCGTGACACCACGATGCCTGTAGCAATGGCAACAACGTTGCGCAAACTATTAA
CTGGCGAACTACTTACTCTAGCTTCCCGGCAACAATTAATAGACTGGATGGAGGCGGATAAAGTTGCAGG
ACCACTTCTGCGCTCGGCCCTTCCGGCTGGCTGGTTTATTGCTGATAAATCTGGAGCCGGTGAGCGTGGG
TCTCGCGGTATCATTGCAGCACTGGGGCCAGATGGTAAGCCCTCCCGTATCGTAGTTATCTACACGACGG
GGAGTCAGGCAACTATGGATGAACGAAATAGACAGATCGCTGAGATAGGTGCCTCACTGATTAAGCATTG
GTAACTGTCAGACCAAGTTTACTCATATATACTTTAGATTGATTTAAAACTTCATTTTTAATTTAAAAGG
ATCTAGGTGAAGATCCTTTTTGATAATCTCATGACCAAAATCCCTTAACGTGAGTTTTCGTTCCACTGAG
CGTCAGACCCCGTAGAAAAGATCAAAGGATCTTCTTGAGATCCTTTTTTTCTGCGCGTAATCTGCTGCTT
GCAAACAAAAAAACCACCGCTACCAGCGGTGGTTTGTTTGCCGGATCAAGAGCTACCAACTCTTTTTCCG
AAGGTAACTGGCTTCAGCAGAGCGCAGATACCAAATACTGTTCTTCTAGTGTAGCCGTAGTTAGGCCACC
ACTTCAAGAACTCTGTAGCACCGCCTACATACCTCGCTCTGCTAATCCTGTTACCAGTGGCTGCTGCCAG
TGGCGATAAGTCGTGTCTTACCGGGTTGGACTCAAGACGATAGTTACCGGATAAGGCGCAGCGGTCGGGC
TGAACGGGGGGTTCGTGCACACAGCCCAGCTTGGAGCGAACGACCTACACCGAACTGAGATACCTACAGC
GTGAGCTATGAGAAAGCGCCACGCTTCCCGAAGGGAGAAAGGCGGACAGGTATCCGGTAAGCGGCAGGGT
CGGAACAGGAGAGCGCACGAGGGAGCTTCCAGGGGGAAACGCCTGGTATCTTTATAGTCCTGTCGGGTTT
CGCCACCTCTGACTTGAGCGTCGATTTTTGTGATGCTCGTCAGGGGGGCGGAGCCTATGGAAAAACGCCA
GCAACGCGGCCTTTTTACGGTTCCTGGCCTTTTGCTGGCCTTTTGCTCACATGTTCTTTCCTGCGTTATC
CCCTGATTCTGTGGATAACCGTATTACCGCCTTTGAGTGAGCTGATACCGCTCGCCGCAGCCGAACGACC
GAGCGCAGCGAGTCAGTGAGCGAGGAAGCGGAAGAGCGCCCAATACGCAAACCGCCTCTCCCCGCGCGTT
GGCCGATTCATTAATGCAGCTGGCACGACAGGTTTCCCGACTGGAAAGCGGGCAGTGAGCGCAACGCAAT
TAATGTGAGTTAGCTCACTCATTAGGCACCCCAGGCTTTACACTTTATGCTTCCGGCTCGTATGTTGTGT
GGAATTGTGAGCGGATAACAATTTCACACAGGAAACAGCTATGACCATGATTACGCCAAGCTTAAAAAAA
GATCTAAAGGTACCCAAAAAAAAAACAGCATCCCGGTGCCGAGGCCGCTCAATTGGTCGTAGACAGCTCT
AGCACCGCTTAAACGCACGTACGCGCTGTCTACCGCGTTTTAACCGCCACTAGAAGCGCTTACTAGTCTC
CAGGCACGTGTGAGACCGGCACATGCAAAAAAAAAACGAGCTCGCAGGAGCGCGGTACCCAAAAAAAAAA
CAGCATCCCGGTGCCGAGGCCGCTCAATTGGTCGTAGACAGCTCTAGCACCGCTTAAACGCACGTACGCG
CTGTCTACCGCGTTTTAACCGCCACTAGAAGCGCTTACTAGTCTCCAGGCACGTGTGAGACCGGCACATG
CAAAAAAAAAACGAGCTCGCAGGAGCGCGGTACCC
