>Addgene plasmid #165413 | Sticky-nonpalindromic-169an-4X | depositor partial sequence | sequence record 321545 | 4 copies of 169an is cloned into HindIII and EcoRI sites of pUC19 vector
AAGCTTAAAAAAAGATCTAAAGGTACCCAAAAAAAAAACAGCATCCCGGTGCCGAGGCCGCTCAATTGGT
CGTAGACAGCTCTAGCACCGCTTAAACGCACGTACGCGCTGTCTACCGCGTTTTAACCGCCACTAGAAGC
GCTTACTAGTCTCCAGGCACGTGTGAGACCGGCACATGCAAAAAAAAAACGAGCTCGCAGGAGCGCGGTA
CCCAAAAAAAAAACAGCATCCCGGTGCCGAGGCCGCTCAATTGGTCGTAGACAGCTCTAGCACCGCTTAA
ACGCACGTACGCGCTGTCTACCGCGTTTTAACCGCCACTAGAAGCGCTTACTAGTCTCCAGGCACGTGTG
AGACCGGCACATGCAAAAAAAAAACGAGCTCGCAGGAGCGCGGTACCCAAAAAAAAAACAGCATCCCGGT
GCCGAGGCCGCTCAATTGGTCGTAGACAGCTCTAGCACCGCTTAAACGCACGTACGCGCTGTCTACCGCG
TTTTAACCGCCACTAGAAGCGCTTACTAGTCTCCAGGCACGTGTGAGACCGGCACATGCAAAAAAAAAAC
GAGCTCGCAGGAGCGCGGTACCCAAAAAAAAAACAGCATCCCGGTGCCGAGGCCGCTCAATTGGTCGTAG
ACAGCTCTAGCACCGCTTAAACGCACGTACGCGCTGTCTACCGCGTTTTAACCGCCACTAGAAGCGCTTA
CTAGTCTCCAGGCACGTGTGAGACCGGCACATGCAAAAAAAAAACGAGCTCAAAGGATCCGAATTC
